>Addgene plasmid #245709 | pICSL47841_RFP | addgene full sequence | sequence record 496057 | Addgene NGS Result
GTGGGGCCCACTGCATCCACCCCAGTACATTAAAAACGTCCGCAATGTGTTATTAAGTTGTCTAAGCGTC
AATTTGTTTACACCACAATATATCCTGCCACCAGCCAGCCAACAGCTCCCCGACCGGCAGCTCGGCACAA
AATCACCACTCGATACAGGCAGCCCATCAGTCAGATCAGGATCTCCTTTGCGACGCTCACCGGGCTGGTT
GCCCTCGCCGCTGGGCTGGCGGCCGTCTATGGCCCTGCAAACGCGCCAGAAACGCCGTCGAAGCCGTGTG
CGAGACACCGCGGCCGCCGGCGTTGTGGATACCTCGCGGAAAACTTGGCCCTCACTGACAGATGAGGGGC
GGACGTTGACACTTGAGGGGCCGACTCACCCGGCGCGGCGTTGACAGATGAGGGGCAGGCTCGATTTCGG
CCGGCGACGTGGAGCTGGCCAGCCTCGCAAATCGGCGAAAACGCCTGATTTTACGCGAGTTTCCCACAGA
TGATGTGGACAAGCCTGGGGATAAGTGCCCTGCGGTATTGACACTTGAGGGGCGCGACTACTGACAGATG
AGGGGCGCGATCCTTGACACTTGAGGGGCAGAGTGCTGACAGATGAGGGGCGCACCTATTGACATTTGAG
GGGCTGTCCACAGGCAGAAAATCCAGCATTTGCAAGGGTTTCCGCCCGTTTTTCGGCCACCGCTAACCTG
TCTTTTAACCTGCTTTTAAACCAATATTTATAAACCTTGTTTTTAACCAGGGCTGCGCCCTGTGCGCGTG
ACCGCGCACGCCGAAGGGGGGTGCCCCCCCTTCTCGAACCCTCCCGGCCCGCTAACGCGGGCCTCCCATC
CCCCCAGGGGCTGCGCCCCTCGGCCGCGAACGGCCTCACCCCAAAAATGGCAGCGCTGGCCAATTCGTGC
GCGGAACCCCTATTTGTTTATTTTTCTAAATACATTCAAATATGTATCCGCTCATGAGACAATAACCTTG
ATAAATGCTTCAATAATATTGAAAAAGGAAGAGTATGAGTATTCAACATTTCCGTGTCGCCCTTATTCCC
TTTTTTGCGGCATTTTGCCTTCCTGTTTTTGCTCACCCAGAAACGCTGGTGAAAGTAAAAGATGCTGAAG
ATCAGTTGGGTGCACGAGTGGGTTACATCGAACTGGATCTCAACAGCGGTAAGATCCTTGAGAGTTTTCG
CCCCGAAGAACGTTTTCCAATGATGAGCACTTTTAAAGTTCTGCTATGTGGCGCGGTATTATCCCGTATT
GACGCCGGGCAAGAGCAACTCGGTCGCCGCATACACTATTCTCAGAATGACTTGGTTGAGTACTCACCAG
TCACAGAAAAGCATCTTACGGATGGCATGACAGTAAGAGAATTATGCAGTGCTGCCATAACCATGAGTGA
TAACACTGCGGCCAACTTACTTCTGACAACGATCGGAGGACCGAAGGAGCTAACCGCTTTTTTGCACAAC
ATGGGGGATCATGTAACTCGCCTTGATCGTTGGGAACCGGAGCTGAATGAAGCCATACCAAACGACGAGC
GTGACACCACGATGCCTGTAGCAATGGCAACAACGTTGCGCAAACTATTAACTGGCGAACTACTTACTCT
AGCTTCCCGGCAACAATTAATAGACTGGATGGAGGCGGATAAAGTTGCAGGACCACTTCTGCGCTCGGCC
CTTCCGGCTGGCTGGTTTATTGCTGATAAATCTGGAGCCGGTGAGCGTGGTTCTCGCGGTATCATTGCAG
CACTGGGGCCAGATGGTAAGCCCTCCCGTATCGTAGTTATCTACACGACGGGGAGTCAGGCAACTATGGA
TGAACGAAATAGACAGATCGCTGAGATAGGTGCCTCACTGATTAAGCATTGGTAACTGTCAGACCAAGTT
TACTCATATATACTTTAGATTGATTTAAAACTTCATTTTTAATTTAAAAGGATCTAGGTGAAGATCCTTT
TTGATAATCTCATGACCAAAATCCCTTAACGTGAGTTTTCGTTCCACTGAGCGTCAGACCCCGTAGAAAA
GATCAAAGGATCTTCTTGAGATCCTTTTTTTCTGCGCGTAATCTGCTGCTTGCAAACAAAAAAACCACCG
CTACCAGCGGTGGTTTGTTTGCCGGATCAAGAGCTACCAACTCTTTTTCCGAAGGTAACTGGCTTCAGCA
GAGCGCAGATACCAAATACTGTTCTTCTAGTGTAGCCGTAGTTAGGCCACCACTTCAAGAACTCTGTAGC
ACCGCCTACATACCTCGCTCTGCTAATCCTGTTACCAGTGGCTGCTGCCAGTGGCGATAAGTCGTGTCTT
ACCGGGTTGGACTCAAGACGATAGTTACCGGATAAGGCGCAGCGGTCGGGCTGAACGGGGGGTTCGTGCA
CACAGCCCAGCTTGGAGCGAACGACCTACACCGAACTGAGATACCTACAGCGTGAGCTATGAGAAAGCGC
CACGCTTCCCGAAGGGAGAAAGGCGGACAGGTATCCGGTAAGCGGCAGGGTCGGAACAGGAGAGCGCACG
AGGGAGCTTCCAGGGGGAAACGCCTGGTATCTTTATAGTCCTGTCGGGTTTCGCCACCTCTGACTTGAGC
GTCGATTTTTGTGATGCTCGTCAGGGGGGCGGAGCCTATGGAAAAACGCCAGCAACGCGGCCTTTTTACG
GTTCCTGGCAGATCCTAGATGTGGCGCAACGATGCCGGCGACAAGCAGGAGCGCACCGACTTCTTCCGCA
TCAAGTGTTTTGGCTCTCAGGCCGAGGCCCACGGCAAGTATTTGGGCAAGGGGTCGCTGGTATTCGTGCA
GGGCAAGATTCGGAATACCAAGTACGAGAAGGACGGCCAGACGGTCTACGGGACCGACTTCATTGCCGAT
AAGGTGGATTATCTGGACACCAAGGCACCAGGCGGGTCAAATCAGGAATAAGGGCACATTGCCCCGGCGT
GAGTCGGGGCAATCCCGCAAGGAGGGTGAATGAATCGGACGTTTGACCGGAAGGCATACAGGCAAGAACT
GATCGACGCGGGGTTTTCCGCCGAGGATGCCGAAACCATCGCAAGCCGCACCGTCATGCGTGCGCCCCGC
GAAACCTTCCAGTCCGTCGGCTCGATGGTCCAGCAAGCTACGGCCAAGATCGAGCGCGACAGCGTGCAAC
TGGCTCCCCCTGCCCTGCCCGCGCCATCGGCCGCCGTGGAGCGTTCGCGTCGTCTTGAACAGGAGGCGGC
AGGTTTGGCGAAGTCGATGACCATCGACACGCGAGGAACTATGACGACCAAGAAGCGAAAAACCGCCGGC
GAGGACCTGGCAAAACAGGTCAGCGAGGCCAAGCAGGCCGCGTTGCTGAAACACACGAAGCAGCAGATCA
AGGAAATGCAGCTTTCCTTGTTCGATATTGCGCCGTGGCCGGACACGATGCGAGCGATGCCAAACGACAC
GGCCCGCTCTGCCCTGTTCACCACGCGCAACAAGAAAATCCCGCGCGAGGCGCTGCAAAACAAGGTCATT
TTCCACGTCAACAAGGACGTGAAGATCACCTACACCGGCGTCGAGCTGCGGGCCGACGATGACGAACTGG
TGTGGCAGCAGGTGTTGGAGTACGCGAAGCGCACCCCTATCGGCGAGCCGATCACCTTCACGTTCTACGA
GCTTTGCCAGGACCTGGGCTGGTCGATCAATGGCCGGTATTACACGAAGGCCGAGGAATGCCTGTCGCGC
CTACAGGCGACGGCGATGGGCTTCACGTCCGACCGCGTTGGGCACCTGGAATCGGTGTCGCTGCTGCACC
GCTTCCGCGTCCTGGACCGTGGCAAGAAAACGTCCCGTTGCCAGGTCCTGATCGACGAGGAAATCGTCGT
GCTGTTTGCTGGCGACCACTACACGAAATTCATATGGGAGAAGTACCGCAAGCTGTCGCCGACGGCCCGA
CGGATGTTCGACTATTTCAGCTCGCACCGGGAGCCGTACCCGCTCAAGCTGGAAACCTTCCGCCTCATGT
GCGGATCGGATTCCACCCGCGTGAAGAAGTGGCGCGAGCAGGTCGGCGAAGCCTGCGAAGAGTTGCGAGG
CAGCGGCCTGGTGGAACACGCCTGGGTCAATGATGACCTGGTGCATTGCAAACGCTAGGGCCTTGTGGGG
TCAGTTCCGGCTGGGGGTTCAGCAGCCAGCGCCTGATCTGGGGAACCCTGTGGTTGGCATGCACATACAA
ATGGACGAACGGATAAACCTTTTCACGCCCTTTTAAATATCCGATTATTCTAATAAACGCTCTTTTCTCT
TAGGTTTACCCGCCAATATATCCTGTCAAACACTGATAGTTTAAACCACTTCGTGCAGAAGACAACACAG
GAGTGAGACCTATAAACGCAGAAAGGCCCACCCGAAGGTGAGCCAGTGTGACTCTAGTAGAGAGCGTTCA
CCGACAAACAACAGATAAAACGAAAGGCCCAGTCTTTCGACTGAGCCTTTCGTTTTATTTGATGCCTGGC
TCTAGTAGCGATCTACACTAGCACTATCAGCGTTATTAAGCACCGGTGGAGTGACGACCTTCAGCACGTT
CGTACTGTTCAACGATGGTGTAGTCCTCGTTGTGGGAGGTGATGTCCAGTTTGATGTCGGTTTTGTAAGC
ACCCGGCAGCTGAACCGGTTTTTTAGCCATGTAGGTGGTTTTAACTTCAGCGTCGTAGTGACCACCGTCT
TTCAGTTTCAGACGCATTTTGATTTCACCTTTCAGAGCACCGTCCTCCGGGTACATACGTTCGGTGGAAG
CTTCCCAACCCATGGTTTTTTTCTGCATAACCGGACCGTCGGACGGGAAGTTGGTACCACGCAGTTTAAC
TTTGTAGATGAACTCACCGTCTTGCAGGGAGGAGTCCTGGGTAACGGTAACAACACCACCGTCCTCGAAG
TTCATAACACGTTCCCATTTGAAACCTTCCGGGAAGGACAGTTTCAGGTAGTCCGGGATGTCAGCCGGGT
GTTTAACGTAAGCTTTGGAACCGTACTGGAACTGCGGGGACAGGATGTCCCAAGCGAACGGCAGCGGACC
ACCTTTGGTAACTTTCAGTTTAGCGGTCTGGGTACCTTCGTACGGACGACCTTCACCTTCACCTTCGATT
TCGAACTCGTGACCGTTAACGGAACCTTCCATACGAACTTTGAAACGCATGAACTCTTTGATAACGTCCT
CGGAGGAAGCCATCTAGTATTTCTCCTCTTTCTCTAGTATGTGTGAAATTGTTATCCGCTCACAATTCCA
CACAACATACGAGCCGGAAGCATAAAGTGTAAAGCCTGGGGTGCCTAATGAGTGAGCTAACTCACATTAA
TTGCGTTGCGCTCACTGCCCGCTTTCCAGTCGGGAAACCTGTCGTGCCAGCTGCATTAATGAATCGGCCA
ACGCGCGGGGAGAGGCGGTTTGCGTATTGATATCGGTCTCACGCTGCATGCGAATTCTCTGTTGTCTTCA
CAGA
Features (pLannotate 1.2.2; 15 found; start..end, strand, type, name):
     76..100     -  misc_feature   LB T-DNA repeat: left border repeat from nopaline C58 T-DNA
    192..823     +  rep_origin     oriV: incP origin of replication
    910..1014    +  promoter       AmpR promoter: bla
   1015..1875    +  CDS            AmpR: β-lactamase; bla; confers resistance to ampicillin, carbenicillin, and related antibiotics
   2046..2634    +  rep_origin     ori: high-copy-number ColE1/pMB1/pBR322/pUC origin of replication
   2970..4115    +  CDS            trfA: TRFA_ECOLX - Experimental evidence at protein level: Swiss-Prot protein existence level 1. Also involved in plasmid copy number control, promoting intermolecular coupling of protein bound iterons at oriV, which inhibits replication initiation. From Escherichia coli.
   4142..4162    +  CDS            TetR (fragment): tetracycline resistance regulatory protein; tetR
   4274..4298    -  misc_feature   RB T-DNA repeat: right border repeat from nopaline C58 T-DNA
   4357..4384    -  terminator     T7Te terminator: phage T7 early transcription terminator
   4400..4471    -  terminator     rrnB T1 terminator: transcription terminator T1 from the E. coli rrnB gene
   4519..5193    -  CDS            mRFP1: mRFP1 is a basic (constitutively fluorescent) red fluorescent protein published in 2002, derived from Discosoma sp.. It is reported to be a somewhat slowly-maturing monomer with low acid sensitivity.
   5229..5245    -  protein_bind   lac operator: The lac repressor binds to the lac operator to inhibit transcription in E. coli. This inhibition can be relieved by adding lactose or isopropyl-β-D-thiogalactopyranoside (IPTG). lac repressor encoded by lacI
   5253..5283    -  promoter       lac promoter: promoter for the E. coli lac operon
   5298..5319    -  protein_bind   CAP binding site: CAP binding activates transcription in the presence of cAMP. E. coli catabolite activator protein
   5332..5419    -  CDS            lacI (fragment): lac repressor; lacI; The lac repressor binds to the lac operator to inhibit transcription in E. coli. This inhibition can be relieved by adding lactose or isopropyl-β-D-thiogalactopyranoside (IPTG).
