[The description below was written by a language model from this plasmid's Addgene catalogue record and pLannotate feature annotations shown in this document.]
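Description:
pICSL47841_RFP is an empty Golden Gate (MoClo syntax) Level 1 acceptor plasmid from a plant synthetic-biology toolkit. It is designed to receive a complete transcriptional unit in Level 1 position 5 in the reverse orientation. The backbone is recorded as 4,372 bp with a 1,092 bp synthetic dropout cassette, matching the 5,464 nt sequenced plasmid. It is maintained in E. coli under ampicillin selection (AmpR with its bla promoter) and carries a high-copy ColE1/pUC-type origin. The feature table also shows an incP oriV with the trfA replication initiator gene, a broad-host-range replicon, and nopaline-type left and right T-DNA border repeats. These features indicate a binary-vector architecture compatible with Agrobacterium, although the record does not explicitly describe plant delivery from this plasmid. A short TetR fragment appears to be a backbone remnant.

Lying in the circular map between the right and left T-DNA borders is the negative-selection cassette: a CAP binding site, lac promoter and lac operator driving a red protein coding sequence, followed by the rrnB T1 and T7Te terminators. The catalogue calls this reporter an "Amil RFP" red chromoprotein, whereas the automated annotation identifies the coding sequence as mRFP1, and the record does not resolve this discrepancy. In a BsaI assembly, Level 0 parts such as promoters, coding sequences and terminators replace the cassette through the GGAG and GCTT overhangs. The BsaI sites are destroyed in the process. Colonies with correct assemblies are white, while those retaining the uncut acceptor stay red. Internal BsaI and BpiI sites were removed by point mutation so the plasmid is compatible with successive Golden Gate assembly levels.
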