Addgene plasmid #245709: pICSL47841_RFP
Purpose: (Empty Backbone) Level 1 Position 5 REVERSE acceptor with Amil RFP negative selection cassette GGAG - GCTT
Depositing lab: Mark Youles. Depositing organization: Sainsbury Laboratory, Norwich.
Backbone
  Vector backbone: pICSL47841
  Backbone size (bp): 4372
  Vector type: Synthetic Biology
  Selectable markers: Amil RFP red chromoprotein for red/white negative selection
Growth in bacteria
  Bacterial resistance: Ampicillin, 100 μg/mL
  Growth temperature: 37°C
  Growth strain: DH5alpha
  Copy number: High Copy
Gene/Insert
  Gene/Insert name: None
  Mutation: BsaI/BpiI sites removed by point-mutation
Terms and licenses: Academic/Nonprofit Terms; Industry Terms: Not Available to Industry
Depositor comments: Level 1 Acceptor for making full transcriptional unit modules in Level 1 position 5 (REVERSE) used for GoldenGate assemblies using the MoClo overhang syntax. Plant Golden-gate Promoters, Terminators and Level0/Level1 cloning acceptors. Insert Size: 1092, Species: Synthetic. 5' Cloning Site: BsaI (Destroyed), 3' Cloning Site: BsaI (Destroyed).
How to cite: pICSL47841_RFP was a gift from Mark Youles (Addgene plasmid # 245709 ; http://n2t.net/addgene:245709 ; RRID:Addgene_245709)
